Addgene plasmid #134929: RalGDS-YPet
Purpose: Fluorescently tagged affinity reagent
Depositing lab: Klaus Hahn. Depositing organization: University of North Carolina at Chapel Hill. Publication: Software for lattice light-sheet imaging of FRET biosensors, illustrated with a new Rap1 biosensor. O'Shaughnessy EC, Stone OJ, LaFosse PK, Azoitei ML, Tsygankov D, Heddleston JM, Legant WR, Wittchen ES, Burridge K, Elston TC, Betzig E, Chew TL, Adalsteinsson D, Hahn KM. J Cell Biol. 2019 Sep 2;218(9):3153-3160. doi: 10.1083/jcb.201903019. Epub 2019 Aug 23. PubMed 31444239.
Backbone
  Vector backbone: pXFP
  Backbone manufacturer: Clontech
  Backbone size w/o insert (bp): 4000
  Total vector size (bp): 5300
  Vector type: Mammalian Expression
Growth in bacteria
  Bacterial resistance: Kanamycin, 50 μg/mL
  Growth temperature: 37°C
  Growth strain: DH5alpha
  Copy number: High Copy
Gene/Insert
  Gene/Insert name: RaIGDS RBD, YPet
  Species: H. sapiens (human)
  Insert size (bp): 5300
  Tag / fusion protein: Myc (C terminal on backbone)
Terms and licenses: Academic/Nonprofit Terms; Industry Terms: Not Available to Industry
How to cite: RalGDS-YPet was a gift from Klaus Hahn (Addgene plasmid # 134929 ; http://n2t.net/addgene:134929 ; RRID:Addgene_134929)
