[The description below was written by a language model from this plasmid's Addgene catalogue record and pLannotate feature annotations shown in this document.]
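Description:
RalGDS-YPet is a mammalian expression plasmid built on a Clontech pXFP-type backbone. It encodes a fluorescently tagged affinity reagent: the Ras/Rap-binding domain (RBD) of human RalGDS fused at its C-terminus to the yellow fluorescent protein YPet. RalGDS is an effector of Ras-family GTPases, including Rap, so its isolated binding domain is expected to associate preferentially with the active, GTP-loaded GTPase. The associated publication describes a Rap1 FRET biosensor, which suggests this YPet-labelled domain is one component of such a sensor, although the record does not name its partner. The CMV immediate-early enhancer and promoter drive the fusion, and an SV40 polyadenylation signal terminates it. A remnant of the multiple cloning site lies between YPet and that signal. The catalogue lists a C-terminal Myc tag carried on the backbone, but the feature table does not annotate one.

In E. coli the plasmid replicates from a high-copy ColE1/pUC-type origin, and an f1 origin is also present. Selection relies on a dual-purpose NeoR/KanR cassette. A bacterial bla promoter placed next to the SV40 early promoter drives the Tn5 aminoglycoside phosphotransferase, and an HSV TK polyadenylation signal follows the gene. This arrangement gives kanamycin resistance in bacteria and G418 resistance in mammalian cells. The short annotated fragments of RSF ori, large T antigen, ble and bGH poly(A) are most likely backbone remnants or incidental matches rather than functional parts.

The size figures in the record do not agree. The sequenced record is 5,010 nt, whereas the catalogue gives about 5,300 bp for both the total vector and the insert. The annotated RalGDS and YPet coding regions together span only about 1 kb.
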