Features (pLannotate 1.2.2; 16 found; start..end, strand, type, name):
     48..107     +  rep_origin     RSF ori (fragment): Plasmids containing the RSF 1030 origin of replication can be propagated in E. coli cells that contain additional plasmids with compatible origins.
    175..478     +  enhancer       CMV enhancer: human cytomegalovirus immediate early enhancer
    479..682     +  promoter       CMV promoter: human cytomegalovirus (CMV) immediate early promoter
    714..986     +  CDS            RALGDS (fragment): GNDS_HUMAN - Also known as KIAA1308, RGF. Experimental evidence at protein level: Swiss-Prot protein existence level 1. Stimulates the dissociation of GDP from the Ras-related RalA and RalB GTPases which allows GTP binding and activation of the GTPases. Interacts and acts as an effector molecule for R-Ras, H-Ras, K-Ras, and Rap. From Homo sapiens (Human).
   1002..1718    +  CDS            YPet: YPet is a basic (constitutively fluorescent) yellow fluorescent protein published in 2005, derived from Aequorea victoria. It has moderate acid sensitivity.
   1752..1788    +  misc_feature   MCS (fragment): multiple cloning site
   1805..1889    +  CDS            large T antigen (fragment): large T antigen from SV40 (simian virus 40)
   1912..2033    +  polyA_signal   SV40 poly(A) signal: SV40 polyadenylation signal
   2067..2495    -  rep_origin     f1 ori (sequence partly withheld): f1 bacteriophage origin of replication; arrow indicates direction of (+) strand synthesis
   2522..2626    +  promoter       AmpR promoter: bla
   2628..2985    +  promoter       SV40 promoter: SV40 enhancer and early promoter
   3020..3814    +  CDS            NeoR/KanR: aminoglycoside phosphotransferase from Tn5; aph(3')-II (or nptII); confers resistance to neomycin, kanamycin, and G418 (Geneticin®)
   3835..3987    +  CDS            ble (fragment): BLE_KLEPN - Experimental evidence at protein level: Swiss-Prot protein existence level 1. Binding protein with a strong affinity to the bleomycin family of antibiotics. Binds to CL990; an antimitotic-antibiotic compound. From Klebsiella pneumoniae.
   4046..4093    +  polyA_signal   HSV TK poly(A) signal: herpes simplex virus thymidine kinase polyadenylation signal (Cole and Stacy, 1985)
   4184..4200    -  polyA_signal   bGH poly(A) signal (fragment): bovine growth hormone polyadenylation signal
   4422..5010    +  rep_origin     ori: high-copy-number ColE1/pMB1/pBR322/pUC origin of replication
>Addgene plasmid #134929 | RalGDS-YPet | addgene full sequence | sequence record 328900 | Addgene NGS Result
AACGCCAGCAACGCGGCCTTTTTACGGTTCCTGGCCTTTTGCTGGCCTTTTGCTCACATGTTCTTTCCTG
CGTTATCCCCTGATTCTGTGGATAACCGTATTACCGCCATGCATTAGTTATTAATAGTAATCAATTACGG
GGTCATTAGTTCATAGCCCATATATGGAGTTCCGCGTTACATAACTTACGGTAAATGGCCCGCCTGGCTG
ACCGCCCAACGACCCCCGCCCATTGACGTCAATAATGACGTATGTTCCCATAGTAACGCCAATAGGGACT
TTCCATTGACGTCAATGGGTGGAGTATTTACGGTAAACTGCCCACTTGGCAGTACATCAAGTGTATCATA
TGCCAAGTACGCCCCCTATTGACGTCAATGACGGTAAATGGCCCGCCTGGCATTATGCCCAGTACATGAC
CTTATGGGACTTTCCTACTTGGCAGTACATCTACGTATTAGTCATCGCTATTACCATGGTGATGCGGTTT
TGGCAGTACATCAATGGGCGTGGATAGCGGTTTGACTCACGGGGATTTCCAAGTCTCCACCCCATTGACG
TCAATGGGAGTTTGTTTTGGCACCAAAATCAACGGGACTTTCCAAAATGTCGTAACAACTCCGCCCCATT
GACGCAAATGGGCGGTAGGCGTGTACGGTGGGAGGTCTATATAAGCAGAGCTGGTTTAGTGAACCGTCAG
ATCCGCTAGCATGGACTGCTGTATCATCCGCGTCAGCCTGGACGTGGACAATGGCAACATGTACAAGAGC
ATCCTGGTGACCAGCCAAGATAAGGCTCCGGCTGTAATCCGCAAGGCCATGGACAAACACAACCTGGAGG
AGGAGGAGCCGGAGGACTATGAGCTGCTGCAGATTCTCTCAGATGACCGGAAGCTGAAGATCCCTGAAAA
CGCCAACGTCTTCTATGCCATGAACTCTACCGCCAACTATGACTTTGTCCTCAAGAAGCGGACCTTCTCC
GGAGGATCCGGTTCACTCGAGATGGTGAGCAAGGGCGAAGAGCTGTTCACCGGCGTGGTGCCCATCCTGG
TGGAGCTGGACGGCGACGTGAACGGCCACAAGTTCAGCGTGAGCGGCGAGGGCGAGGGCGACGCCACCTA
CGGCAAGCTGACCCTGAAGCTGCTGTGCACCACCGGCAAGCTGCCCGTGCCCTGGCCCACCCTGGTGACC
ACCCTGGGCTACGGCGTGCAGTGCTTCGCCCGGTACCCCGACCACATGAAGCAGCACGACTTCTTCAAGA
GCGCCATGCCCGAGGGCTACGTGCAGGAGCGGACCATCTTCTTCAAGGACGACGGCAACTACAAGACCCG
GGCCGAGGTGAAGTTCGAGGGCGACACCCTGGTGAACCGGATCGAGCTGAAGGGCATCGACTTCAAGGAG
GACGGCAACATCCTGGGCCACAAGCTGGAGTACAACTACAACAGCCACAACGTGTACATCACCGCCGACA
AGCAGAAGAACGGCATCAAGGCCAACTTCAAGATCCGGCACAACATCGAGGACGGCGGCGTGCAGCTGGC
CGACCACTACCAGCAGAACACCCCCATCGGCGACGGCCCCGTGCTGCTGCCCGACAACCACTACCTGAGC
TACCAGAGCGCCCTGTTCAAGGACCCCAACGAGAAGCGGGACCACATGGTGCTGCTGGAGTTCCTGACCG
CCGCCGGCATCACCGAGGGCATGGACGAGCTGTACAAGGAGCAGAAGCTGATCTCCGAGGAGGACCTGTG
AGAATTCTGCAGTCGACGGTACCGCGGGCCCGGGATCCACCGGATCTAGATAACTGATCATAATCAGCCA
TACCACATTTGTAGAGGTTTTACTTGCTTTAAAAAACCTCCCACACCTCCCCCTGAACCTGAAACATAAA
ATGAATGCAATTGTTGTTGTTAACTTGTTTATTGCAGCTTATAATGGTTACAAATAAAGCAATAGCATCA
CAAATTTCACAAATAAAGCATTTTTTTCACTGCATTCTAGTTGTGGTTTGTCCAAACTCATCAATGTATC
TTAACGCGTAAATTGTAAGCGTTAATATTTTGTTAAAATTCGCGTTAAATTTTTGTTAAATCAGCTCATT
TTTTAACCAATAGGCCGAAATCGGCAAAATCCCTTATAAATCAAAAGAATAGACCGAGATAGGGT
[37 nt withheld, positions 2166-2202]
AAAGAACGTGGACTCCAACGTCAAAGG
[49 nt withheld, positions 2230-2278]
T
[91 nt withheld, positions 2280-2370]
G
[124 nt withheld, positions 2372-2495]
CAGGTGGCACTTTTCGGGGAAATGTGCGCGGAACCCCTATTTGTTTATTTTTCTAAATACATTCAAATAT
GTATCCGCTCATGAGACAATAACCCTGATAAATGCTTCAATAATATTGAAAAAGGAAGAGTCCTGAGGCG
GAAAGAACCAGCTGTGGAATGTGTGTCAGTTAGGGTGTGGAAAGTCCCCAGGCTCCCCAGCAGGCAGAAG
TATGCAAAGCATGCATCTCAATTAGTCAGCAACCAGGTGTGGAAAGTCCCCAGGCTCCCCAGCAGGCAGA
AGTATGCAAAGCATGCATCTCAATTAGTCAGCAACCATAGTCCCGCCCCTAACTCCGCCCATCCCGCCCC
TAACTCCGCCCAGTTCCGCCCATTCTCCGCCCCATGGCTGACTAATTTTTTTTATTTATGCAGAGGCCGA
GGCCGCCTCGGCCTCTGAGCTATTCCAGAAGTAGTGAGGAGGCTTTTTTGGAGGCCTAGGCTTTTGCAAA
GATCGATCAAGAGACAGGATGAGGATCGTTTCGCATGATTGAACAAGATGGATTGCACGCAGGTTCTCCG
GCCGCTTGGGTGGAGAGGCTATTCGGCTATGACTGGGCACAACAGACAATCGGCTGCTCTGATGCCGCCG
TGTTCCGGCTGTCAGCGCAGGGGCGCCCGGTTCTTTTTGTCAAGACCGACCTGTCCGGTGCCCTGAATGA
ACTGCAAGACGAGGCAGCGCGGCTATCGTGGCTGGCCACGACGGGCGTTCCTTGCGCAGCTGTGCTCGAC
GTTGTCACTGAAGCGGGAAGGGACTGGCTGCTATTGGGCGAAGTGCCGGGGCAGGATCTCCTGTCATCTC
ACCTTGCTCCTGCCGAGAAAGTATCCATCATGGCTGATGCAATGCGGCGGCTGCATACGCTTGATCCGGC
TACCTGCCCATTCGACCACCAAGCGAAACATCGCATCGAGCGAGCACGTACTCGGATGGAAGCCGGTCTT
GTCGATCAGGATGATCTGGACGAAGAGCATCAGGGGCTCGCGCCAGCCGAACTGTTCGCCAGGCTCAAGG
CGAGCATGCCCGACGGCGAGGATCTCGTCGTGACCCATGGCGATGCCTGCTTGCCGAATATCATGGTGGA
AAATGGCCGCTTTTCTGGATTCATCGACTGTGGCCGGCTGGGTGTGGCGGACCGCTATCAGGACATAGCG
TTGGCTACCCGTGATATTGCTGAAGAGCTTGGCGGCGAATGGGCTGACCGCTTCCTCGTGCTTTACGGTA
TCGCCGCTCCCGATTCGCAGCGCATCGCCTTCTATCGCCTTCTTGACGAGTTCTTCTGAGCGGGACTCTG
GGGTTCGAAATGACCGACCAAGCGACGCCCAACCTGCCATCACGAGATTTCGATTCCACCGCCGCCTTCT
ATGAAAGGTTGGGCTTCGGAATCGTTTTCCGGGACGCCGGCTGGATGATCCTCCAGCGCGGGGATCTCAT
GCTGGAGTTCTTCGCCCACCCTAGGGGGAGGCTAACTGAAACACGGAAGGAGACAATACCGGAAGGAACC
CGCGCTATGACGGCAATAAAAAGACAGAATAAAACGCACGGTGTTGGGTCGTTTGTTCATAAACGCGGGG
TTCGGTCCCAGGGCTGGCACTCTGTCGATACCCCACCGAGACCCCATTGGGGCCAATACGCCCGCGTTTC
TTCCTTTTCCCCACCCCACCCCCCAAGTTCGGGTGAAGGCCCAGGGCTCGCAGCCAACGTCGGGGCGGCA
GGCCCTGCCATAGCCTCAGGTTACTCATATATACTTTAGATTGATTTAAAACTTCATTTTTAATTTAAAA
GGATCTAGGTGAAGATCCTTTTTGATAATCTCATGACCAAAATCCCTTAACGTGAGTTTTCGTTCCACTG
AGCGTCAGACCCCGTAGAAAAGATCAAAGGATCTTCTTGAGATCCTTTTTTTCTGCGCGTAATCTGCTGC
TTGCAAACAAAAAAACCACCGCTACCAGCGGTGGTTTGTTTGCCGGATCAAGAGCTACCAACTCTTTTTC
CGAAGGTAACTGGCTTCAGCAGAGCGCAGATACCAAATACTGTTCTTCTAGTGTAGCCGTAGTTAGGCCA
CCACTTCAAGAACTCTGTAGCACCGCCTACATACCTCGCTCTGCTAATCCTGTTACCAGTGGCTGCTGCC
AGTGGCGATAAGTCGTGTCTTACCGGGTTGGACTCAAGACGATAGTTACCGGATAAGGCGCAGCGGTCGG
GCTGAACGGGGGGTTCGTGCACACAGCCCAGCTTGGAGCGAACGACCTACACCGAACTGAGATACCTACA
GCGTGAGCTATGAGAAAGCGCCACGCTTCCCGAAGGGAGAAAGGCGGACAGGTATCCGGTAAGCGGCAGG
GTCGGAACAGGAGAGCGCACGAGGGAGCTTCCAGGGGGAAACGCCTGGTATCTTTATAGTCCTGTCGGGT
TTCGCCACCTCTGACTTGAGCGTCGATTTTTGTGATGCTCGTCAGGGGGGCGGAGCCTATGGAAA
