>Addgene plasmid #134929 | RalGDS-YPet | depositor partial sequence | sequence record 324081 | RalGDS-YPet sequence 1020 bps
GCTAGCATGGACTGCTGTATCATCCGCGTCAGCCTGGACGTGGACAATGGCAACATGTACAAGAGCATCC
TGGTGACCAGCCAAGATAAGGCTCCGGCTGTAATCCGCAAGGCCATGGACAAACACAACCTGGAGGAGGA
GGAGCCGGAGGACTATGAGCTGCTGCAGATTCTCTCAGATGACCGGAAGCTGAAGATCCCTGAAAACGCC
AACGTCTTCTATGCCATGAACTCTACCGCCAACTATGACTTTGTCCTCAAGAAGCGGACCTTCTCCGGAG
GATCCGGTTCACTCGAGATGGTGAGCAAGGGCGAAGAGCTGTTCACCGGCGTGGTGCCCATCCTGGTGGA
GCTGGACGGCGACGTGAACGGCCACAAGTTCAGCGTGAGCGGCGAGGGCGAGGGCGACGCCACCTACGGC
AAGCTGACCCTGAAGCTGCTGTGCACCACCGGCAAGCTGCCCGTGCCCTGGCCCACCCTGGTGACCACCC
TGGGCTACGGCGTGCAGTGCTTCGCCCGGTACCCCGACCACATGAAGCAGCACGACTTCTTCAAGAGCGC
CATGCCCGAGGGCTACGTGCAGGAGCGGACCATCTTCTTCAAGGACGACGGCAACTACAAGACCCGGGCC
GAGGTGAAGTTCGAGGGCGACACCCTGGTGAACCGGATCGAGCTGAAGGGCATCGACTTCAAGGAGGACG
GCAACATCCTGGGCCACAAGCTGGAGTACAACTACAACAGCCACAACGTGTACATCACCGCCGACAAGCA
GAAGAACGGCATCAAGGCCAACTTCAAGATCCGGCACAACATCGAGGACGGCGGCGTGCAGCTGGCCGAC
CACTACCAGCAGAACACCCCCATCGGCGACGGCCCCGTGCTGCTGCCCGACAACCACTACCTGAGCTACC
AGAGCGCCCTGTTCAAGGACCCCAACGAGAAGCGGGACCACATGGTGCTGCTGGAGTTCCTGACCGCCGC
CGGCATCACCGAGGGCATGGACGAGCTGTACAAGGAATTC
